Addgene plasmid #134627: pB.FRB-3myc-KLC1a
Purpose: Mammalian expression of mouse KLC1a
Depositing lab: Marvin Bentley. Depositing organization: Rensselaer Polytechnic Institute. Publication: A novel strategy to visualize vesicle-bound kinesins reveals the diversity of kinesin-mediated transport. Yang R, Bostick Z, Garbouchian A, Luisi J, Banker G, Bentley M. Traffic. 2019 Aug 28. doi: 10.1111/tra.12692. PubMed 31461551.
Backbone
  Vector backbone: pBa-FRB-3myc
  Vector type: Mammalian Expression
Growth in bacteria
  Bacterial resistance: Ampicillin, 100 μg/mL
  Growth temperature: 37°C
  Growth strain: NEB Stable
  Copy number: High Copy
Gene/Insert
  Gene/Insert name: KLC1a
  Species: M. musculus (mouse)
  Mutation: WT
  Entrez Gene: Klc1 (a.k.a. Kns2)
  Promoter: Chicken Beta actin
  Tag / fusion protein: FRB, 3myc (N terminal on insert)
  Cloning method: Restriction Enzyme; 5′ cloning site Unknown (unknown if destroyed)
Terms and licenses: Academic/Nonprofit Terms; Industry Terms: Not Available to Industry
Depositor comments: pBa vector is susceptable to recombination and should not be grown in fast growing bacteria or cloned using recombination.
How to cite: pB.FRB-3myc-KLC1a was a gift from Marvin Bentley (Addgene plasmid # 134627 ; http://n2t.net/addgene:134627 ; RRID:Addgene_134627)
