[The description below was written by a language model from this plasmid's Addgene catalogue record and pLannotate feature annotations shown in this document.]
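Description:
pB.FRB-3myc-KLC1a is a mammalian expression plasmid of about 8.1 kb, built on the pBa-FRB-3myc backbone, that produces wild-type mouse kinesin light chain 1 (Klc1, isoform a; also known as Kns2) as an N-terminally tagged fusion. Transcription is driven by the chicken β-actin promoter followed by a chimeric chicken β-actin/rabbit β-globin intron, an arrangement that supports strong expression in mammalian cells, and the transcript is terminated by an SV40 polyadenylation signal preceded by a short remnant of SV40 large T antigen sequence. The annotated reading frame begins with an FRB domain, called by the annotation as the T2098L variant that binds rapamycin analogues such as AP21967. The gap between FRB and the Klc1 coding sequence is consistent with the triple myc epitope listed in the catalogue, although the myc tags are not annotated in the feature table.

FRB is one half of the chemically induced FKBP–FRB dimerization system, so the fusion can be recruited on ligand addition to a partner carrying an FKBP domain, while the myc tags allow immunodetection. The associated publication describes a strategy for visualizing vesicle-bound kinesins and kinesin-mediated transport, which fits such inducible linkage, though the record itself gives the purpose only as mammalian expression of KLC1a.

For propagation in E. coli the plasmid carries a high-copy ColE1/pUC-type origin and the β-lactamase gene for ampicillin selection. No mammalian selection marker is annotated. Fragments of lac regulatory elements, lacI, lacZα, rop and bom are leftovers from cloning-vector ancestry. About 1.8 kb at the end of the sequence carries no annotation. The depositor notes that the pBa backbone is prone to recombination.
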