Features (pLannotate 1.2.2; 16 found; start..end, strand, type, name):
      1..275     +  promoter       chicken β-actin promoter: No description available
    276..1245    +  intron         chimeric intron: chimera between introns from chicken β-actin and rabbit β-globin
   1320..1598    +  CDS            FRB*: T2098L mutant of FKBP-rapamycin binding domain of human FRAP binds synthetic ligands such as AP21967
   1722..3347    +  CDS            Klc1: KLC1_MOUSE - Also known as Kns2. Experimental evidence at protein level: Swiss-Prot protein existence level 1. Kinesin is a microtubule-associated force-producing protein that may play a role in organelle transport. The light chain may function in coupling of cargo to the heavy chain or in the modulation of its ATPase activity. From Mus musculus (Mouse).
   3375..3460    +  CDS            large T antigen (fragment): large T antigen from SV40 (simian virus 40)
   3483..3617    +  polyA_signal   SV40 poly(A) signal: SV40 polyadenylation signal
   3672..3688    -  protein_bind   lac operator: The lac repressor binds to the lac operator to inhibit transcription in E. coli. This inhibition can be relieved by adding lactose or isopropyl-β-D-thiogalactopyranoside (IPTG). lac repressor encoded by lacI
   3696..3726    -  promoter       lac promoter: promoter for the E. coli lac operon
   3741..3762    -  protein_bind   CAP binding site: CAP binding activates transcription in the presence of cAMP. E. coli catabolite activator protein
   3775..3867    -  CDS            lacI (fragment): lac repressor; lacI; The lac repressor binds to the lac operator to inhibit transcription in E. coli. This inhibition can be relieved by adding lactose or isopropyl-β-D-thiogalactopyranoside (IPTG).
   4050..4638    -  rep_origin     ori: high-copy-number ColE1/pMB1/pBR322/pUC origin of replication
   4809..5669    -  CDS            AmpR: β-lactamase; bla; confers resistance to ampicillin, carbenicillin, and related antibiotics
   5670..5774    -  promoter       AmpR promoter: bla
   5869..5904    +  CDS            rop (fragment): Rop protein, which maintains plasmids at low copy number; rop
   6006..6105    +  misc_feature   bom (fragment): basis of mobility region from pBR322
   6111..6265    -  CDS            lacZα (fragment): LacZα fragment of β-galactosidase; lacZ fragment
>Addgene plasmid #134627 | pB.FRB-3myc-KLC1a | addgene full sequence | sequence record 267829 | Addgene NGS Result
TCGAGGTGAGCCCCACGTTCTGCTTCACTCTCCCCATCTCCCCCCCCTCCCCACCCCCAATTTTGTATTT
ATTTATTTTTTAATTATTTTGTGCAGCGATGGGGGCGGGGGGGGGGGGGCGCGCGCCAGGCGGGGCGGGG
CGGGGCGAGGGGCGGGGCGGGGCGAGGCGGAGAGGTGCGGCGGCAGCCAATCAGAGCGGCGCGCTCCGAA
AGTTTCCTTTTATGGCGAGGCGGCGGCGGCGGCGGCCCTATAAAAAGCGAAGCGCGCGGCGGGCGGGAGT
CGCTGCGCGCTGCCTTCGCCCCGTGCCCCGCTCCGCCGCCGCCTCGCGCCGCCCGCCCCGGCTCTGACTG
ACCGCGTTACTCCCACAGGTGAGCGGGCGGGACGGCCCTTCTCCTCCGGGCTGTAATTAGCGCTTGGTTT
AATGACGGCTCGTTTCTTTTCTGTGGCTGCGTGAAAGCCTTAAAGGGCTCCGGGAGGGCCCTTTGTGCGG
GGGGGAGCGGCTCGGGGGGTGCGTGCGTGTGTGTGTGCGTGGGGAGCGCCGCGTGCGGCTCCGCGCTGCC
CGGCGGCTGTGAGCGCTGCGGGCGCGGCGCGGGGCTTTGTGCGCTCCGCAGTGTGCGCGAGGGGAGCGCG
GCCGGGGGCGGTGCCCCGCGGTGCGGGGGGGGCTGCGAGGGGAACAAAGGCTGCGTGCGGGGTGTGTGCG
TGGGGGGGTGAGCAGGGGGTGTGGGCGCGGCGGTCGGGCTGTAACCCCCCCCTGCACCCCCCTCCCCGAG
TTGCTGAGCACGGCCCGGCTTCGGGTGCGGGGCTCCGTGCGGGGCGTGGCGCGGGGCTCGCCGTGCCGGG
CGGGGGGTGGCGGCAGGTGGGGGTGCCGGGCGGGGCGGGGCCGCCTCGGGCCGGGGAGGGCTCGGGGGAG
GGGCGCGGCGGCCCCCGGAGCGCCGGCGGCTGTCGAGGCGCGGCGAGCCGCAGCCATTGCCTTTTATGGT
AATCGTGCGAGAGGGCGCAGGGACTTCCTTTGTCCCAAATCTGTGCGGAGCCGAAATCTGGGAGGCGCCG
CCGCACCCCCTCTAGCGGGCGCGGGGCGAAGCGGTGCGGCGCCGGCAGGAAGGAAATGGGCGGGGAGGGC
CTTCGTGCGTCGCCGCGCCGCCGTCCCCTTCTCCATCTCCAGCCTCGGGGCTGTCCGCAGGGGGACGGCT
GCCTTCGGGGGGGACGGGGCAGGGCGGGGTTCGGCTTCTGGCGTGTGACCGGCGGGGTTTATATCTTCCC
TTCTCTGTTCCTCCGCAGCCCCCAAGCTTGGCGCGCCTAGGCCTACCATGGCTTCTAGAATCCTCTGGCA
TGAGATGTGGCATGAAGGCCTGGAAGAGGCATCTCGTTTGTACTTTGGGGAAAGGAACGTGAAAGGCATG
TTTGAGGTGCTGGAGCCCTTGCATGCTATGATGGAACGGGGCCCCCAGACTCTGAAGGAAACATCCTTTA
ATCAGGCCTATGGTCGAGATTTAATGGAGGCCCAAGAGTGGTGCAGGAAGTACATGAAATCAGGGAATGT
CAAGGACCTCCTCCAAGCCTGGGACCTCTATTATCATGTGTTCCGACGAATCTCAAAGACTAGTTATCCG
TACGGAATGCAGAAGCTGATCTCAGAGGAGGACCTGCAAAAACTTATTTCTGAAGAGGATCTGCAAAAGC
TTATTTCTGAAGAAGATCTGTACAAGGGAGGATCCGGAGGCATGTATGACAACATGTCCACCATGGTGTA
CATAAAGGAAGAGAAGCTGGAGAAGCTCACGCAGGATGAGATCATCTCTAAGACCAAGCAAGTGATCCAG
GGGCTGGAAGCCCTGAAGAATGAGCACAACTCCATCCTGCAGAGTTTGCTGGAGACGCTGAAGTGCTTGA
AGAAGGATGACGAGAGCAACCTGGTGGAAGAGAAATCCAGCATGATCCGCAAGTCCCTGGAGATGCTGGA
GCTTGGCCTGAGCGAGGCGCAGGTGATGATGGCGCTGTCCAATCACCTGAATGCTGTGGAGTCCGAGAAG
CAAAAGCTCCGCGCTCAGGTTCGACGGCTGTGCCAGGAGAACCAGTGGCTGCGGGATGAGCTGGCCAACA
CGCAGCAGAAGTTGCAGAAGAGCGAGCAGTCGGTGGCGCAGCTGGAGGAGGAGAAGAAACACCTGGAGTT
CATGAACCAGCTGAAGAAGTACGACGACGACATCTCCCCCTCGGAGGACAAAGACTCTGATTCTTCCAAA
GAGCCGTTGGATGATCTCTTCCCAAATGACGAGGACGAACCAGGACAAGGAATCCAGCAGCAGCACAGTA
GTGCTGCGGCCGCCGCCCAGCAGGGCGGCTACGAGATCCCTGCAAGGCTGCGCACGCTCCACAACTTGGT
GATCCAGTATGCTTCACAGGGGCGTTACGAGGTGGCGGTGCCACTCTGCAAGCAGGCCCTGGAGGATCTG
GAGAAGACTTCCGGCCACGACCACCCCGATGTGGCTACCATGCTCAACATCTTGGCCCTGGTGTACAGGG
ATCAGAACAAGTATAAAGATGCAGCTAACCTCCTGAACGACGCCCTGGCTATCCGCGAGAAAACCCTGGG
CAGAGATCACCCCGCGGTGGCAGCGACTCTGAACAACCTAGCAGTACTGTACGGTAAGCGAGGGAAGTAC
AAGGAGGCGGAGCCGCTGTGTAAACGAGCCCTGGAGATCAGGGAGAAGGTTCTGGGAAAGGATCATCCTG
ATGTTGCCAAACAGTTAAATAACCTGGCCCTGCTGTGCCAGAACCAGGGCAAGTACGAGGAGGTGGAGTA
TTATTACCAGAGGGCCCTGGGCATCTACCAGACGAAGCTGGGGCCCGACGATCCCAACGTGGCCAAGACC
AAGAACAACCTGGCCTCCTGTTATCTGAAACAAGGGAAGTTCAAGCAGGCAGAAACGCTGTACAAGGAGA
TTCTCACCCGCGCACACGAGCGGGAGTTTGGATCTGTGGACGACGAGAACAAGCCCATCTGGATGCACGC
TGAAGAGAGAGAGGAGTGCAAAGGCAAGCAGAAGGACGGGTCGGCTTTTGGAGAGTATGGCGGCTGGTAT
AAAGCCTGCAAAGTGGACAGTCCCACCGTCACAACCACCTTGAAAAACCTTGGAGCACTTTACCGACGGC
AGGGGAAGTTTGAAGCTGCAGAGACATTGGAAGAAGCCGCCATGAGGTCACGTAAGCAGGGTCTTGACAA
TGTTCACAAACAGAGAGTGGCTGAAGTGCTAAATGACCCTGAGAGCATGGAGAAGCGGAGGAGCCGGGAG
AGTCTCAATATGGACGTGGTCAAGTACGAGAGTGGCCCTGACGGAGGGGAGGAAGCCTAGCGGACCGTCT
AATCTAGATAAGTAATGATCATAATCAGCCATATCACATCTGTAGAGGTTTTACTTGCTTTAAAAAACCT
CCCACACCTCCCCCTGAACCTGAAACATAAAATGAATGCAATTGTTGTTGTTAACTTGTTTATTGCAGCT
TATAATGGTTACAAATAAAGCAATAGCATCACAAATTTCACAAATAAAGCATTTTTTTCACTGCATTCTA
GTTGTGGTTTGTCCAAACTCATCAATGTATCTTATCATGTCTGGATCCCCGGGTACCGAGCTCGAATTCG
TAATCATGTCATAGCTGTTTCCTGTGTGAAATTGTTATCCGCTCACAATTCCACACAACATACGAGCCGG
AAGCATAAAGTGTAAAGCCTGGGGTGCCTAATGAGTGAGCTAACTCACATTAATTGCGTTGCGCTCACTG
CCCGCTTTCCAGTCGGGAAACCTGTCGTGCCAGCTGCATTAATGAATCGGCCAACGCGCGGGGAGAGGCG
GTTTGCGTATTGGGCGCTCTTCCGCTTCCTCGCTCACTGACTCGCTGCGCTCGGTCGTTCGGCTGCGGCG
AGCGGTATCAGCTCACTCAAAGGCGGTAATACGGTTATCCACAGAATCAGGGGATAACGCAGGAAAGAAC
ATGTGAGCAAAAGGCCAGCAAAAGGCCAGGAACCGTAAAAAGGCCGCGTTGCTGGCGTTTTTCCATAGGC
TCCGCCCCCCTGACGAGCATCACAAAAATCGACGCTCAAGTCAGAGGTGGCGAAACCCGACAGGACTATA
AAGATACCAGGCGTTTCCCCCTGGAAGCTCCCTCGTGCGCTCTCCTGTTCCGACCCTGCCGCTTACCGGA
TACCTGTCCGCCTTTCTCCCTTCGGGAAGCGTGGCGCTTTCTCATAGCTCACGCTGTAGGTATCTCAGTT
CGGTGTAGGTCGTTCGCTCCAAGCTGGGCTGTGTGCACGAACCCCCCGTTCAGCCCGACCGCTGCGCCTT
ATCCGGTAACTATCGTCTTGAGTCCAACCCGGTAAGACACGACTTATCGCCACTGGCAGCAGCCACTGGT
AACAGGATTAGCAGAGCGAGGTATGTAGGCGGTGCTACAGAGTTCTTGAAGTGGTGGCCTAACTACGGCT
ACACTAGAAGAACAGTATTTGGTATCTGCGCTCTGCTGAAGCCAGTTACCTTCGGAAAAAGAGTTGGTAG
CTCTTGATCCGGCAAACAAACCACCGCTGGTAGCGGTGGTTTTTTTGTTTGCAAGCAGCAGATTACGCGC
AGAAAAAAAGGATCTCAAGAAGATCCTTTGATCTTTTCTACGGGGTCTGACGCTCAGTGGAACGAAAACT
CACGTTAAGGGATTTTGGTCATGAGATTATCAAAAAGGATCTTCACCTAGATCCTTTTAAATTAAAAATG
AAGTTTTAAATCAATCTAAAGTATATATGAGTAAACTTGGTCTGACAGTTACCAATGCTTAATCAGTGAG
GCACCTATCTCAGCGATCTGTCTATTTCGTTCATCCATAGTTGCCTGACTCCCCGTCGTGTAGATAACTA
CGATACGGGAGGGCTTACCATCTGGCCCCAGTGCTGCAATGATACCGCGAGACCCACGCTCACCGGCTCC
AGATTTATCAGCAATAAACCAGCCAGCCGGAAGGGCCGAGCGCAGAAGTGGTCCTGCAACTTTATCCGCC
TCCATCCAGTCTATTAATTGTTGCCGGGAAGCTAGAGTAAGTAGTTCGCCAGTTAATAGTTTGCGCAACG
TTGTTGCCATTGCTACAGGCATCGTGGTGTCACGCTCGTCGTTTGGTATGGCTTCATTCAGCTCCGGTTC
CCAACGATCAAGGCGAGTTACATGATCCCCCATGTTGTGCAAAAAAGCGGTTAGCTCCTTCGGTCCTCCG
ATCGTTGTCAGAAGTAAGTTGGCCGCAGTGTTATCACTCATGGTTATGGCAGCACTGCATAATTCTCTTA
CTGTCATGCCATCCGTAAGATGCTTTTCTGTGACTGGTGAGTACTCAACCAAGTCATTCTGAGAATAGTG
TATGCGGCGACCGAGTTGCTCTTGCCCGGCGTCAATACGGGATAATACCGCGCCACATAGCAGAACTTTA
AAAGTGCTCATCATTGGAAAACGTTCTTCGGGGCGAAAACTCTCAAGGATCTTACCGCTGTTGAGATCCA
GTTCGATGTAACCCACTCGTGCACCCAACTGATCTTCAGCATCTTTTACTTTCACCAGCGTTTCTGGGTG
AGCAAAAACAGGAAGGCAAAATGCCGCAAAAAAGGGAATAAGGGCGACACGGAAATGTTGAATACTCATA
CTCTTCCTTTTTCAATATTATTGAAGCATTTATCAGGGTTATTGTCTCATGAGCGGATACATATTTGAAT
GTATTTAGAAAAATAAACAAATAGGGGTTCCGCGCACATTTCCCCGAAAAGTGCCACCTGACGTCTAAGA
AACCATTATTATCATGACATTAACCTATAAAAATAGGCGTATCACGAGGCCCTTTCGTCTCGCGCGTTTC
GGTGATGACGGTGAAAACCTCTGACACATGCAGCTCCCGGAGACGGTCACAGCTTGTCTGTAAGCGGATG
CCGGGAGCAGACAAGCCCGTCAGGGCGCGTCAGCGGGTGTTGGCGGGTGTCGGGGCTGGCTTAACTATGC
GGCATCAGAGCAGATTGTACTGAGAGTGCACCATATGCGGTGTGAAATACCGCACAGATGCGTAAGGAGA
AAATACCGCATCAGGCGCCATTCGCCATTCAGGCTGCGCAACTGTTGGGAAGGGCGATCGGTGCGGGCCT
CTTCGCTATTACGCCAGCTGGCGAAAGGGGGATGTGCTGCAAGGCGATTAAGTTGGGTAACGCCAGGGTT
TTCCCAGTCACGACGTTGTAAAACGACGGCCAGTGCCAAGTTGGGATCTTTGCATTGGCCCACGGCTCTC
AGGATGGGGATGCTCCCCTTCAGCACCCGGTTCCCCTTGGAAACTGATGGTCCTGGCTCTGTGGCATGGC
AGTGGCACTGTGAGGAGCCCCCTACCAGCAGCACACAGTGGGGTTGGCACTGCCACGCTCCGGATGCCGC
GCTCTGATCCAACCCCATAATCAAGGGAACCCGAATTGCCCCATCATTGCCCCCACCACCCCCATCCTGC
CGGGCCCTCACACCCCACGCTGCCTTCTGGTGACATTCCCCAGCCCAAACCCACGGCTTCATGGCTACCG
CGGGGCATTTCCCATTGCCGCCCCATTATCAGCTCTGCACACCTCCCGCTGTACCCATGCCTCGTGGCTG
CCCTTCTTTGACGTATAATCTTCTAATTAATACCCGGCCTTGTCAAAGTGGAGCACAAACGTTAATTAAT
TCCCCAGCAGGCAGGTAATTAACAGTGTGACTCCCTTTTTGCTGCGAGTGGGGCTGATACAGAGAGATGT
GGCACTATGGAGCCCACGGGGTCCTGGCACTGGGTGCCCACGGAGGTCCCCATGTGCTGCAGTGTCACCG
CCTCCGAGGAGACAGTATTGTCCCTGCGGTGTCCCTGCAGCTCAGCTCTGTCCACAGGGCCACCTCCAGT
TTGGAGGGGACACAATGCAGCCCCGATGCAACCCATCCTCGCAGCATCCCAGGGACAAAGACCCCACTGC
AAGACCGCACACAGGGCTGGGTCCCGCTCCCCTAATATCTACAGTGCTTCTTGCATGGCCCCTTAATCAA
TGCAGTTAATCAGCATGCGCTCATGCACCGCTCTGGAGCTGCAAAGCCCCTCGCAGCGCTGCTCACCAAC
ACCGCGCACCGCCCCGGCCCAGCCTGCAGCACGCGCTGCAAACAGGAAAGAAACAAAATATTGCCCAAAT
GTAGGCAAAGGCATTCGGCTGCCTTGACCTCCGCCGGGCCGGGCCCTGCCTGACTCAGCTCCTTACTCAG
CGCTCGCTTCCTCCCTCCGGCTGCCACCGCCGCAGCGCACACCCTGACAAAGAGTGGCCCTTAACGGGCT
CTGAGGTGCACCCAGCAGTGCACTCAGCAGTCCAAGGGCCGGCCTGGAGGTTTGCACCGCTACGTGCTGA
CATTAGCATTGAACTTGGCCCTGGGTAGTGCTGCAGGCCGGGCGGGGTGGGTGTAGAGAGTGCAGCGCGC
GTTGCACCCGGTGCCCCTTCCCCTCCCTTGCATCCCAGCAGGCTGCACCCCAGCACCAGGCCCGTGCATG
CATGCTCCTGGTGTTATTGCAGCCTGGTGCATGCATGCGTCTTGATGGTGCAGCGCTGTGCATGCATCCT
CCTTGGTGTGTAGCAGTCTAGTGCATGCATACCCCTCGGTGTTATTGCTGCTCTGTGCACGCACGCTCAT
TGTATCACTTCATCCCAGTGCATGCACTCACACTGGAGCGATTGCTGCTCGGTGCACGCACACTCATTGT
ATCACTGCAGCTCAGTGGCTGCACGCACACCGGTGTTATTGCTGCTCGGTGCGTGCATGCACATCAGTGT
CGCTGCAGCTCAGTGCATGCACGCTCATTGCCCATCGCTATCCCTGCCTCTCCTGCTGGCGCTCCCCGGG
AGGTGACTTCAAGGGGACCGCAGGACCACCTCGGGGGTGGGGGGAGGGCTGCACACGCGGACCCCGCTCC
CCCTCCCCAACAAAGCACTGTGGAATCAAAAAGGGGGGAGGGGGGATGGAGGGGCGCGTCACACCCCCGC
CCCACACCCTCACC
